>Addgene plasmid #11719 | pL3-TRE-MCS-polyA-2L | depositor full sequence | sequence record 7051 | Author sequence
TCGCGCGTTTCGGTGATGACGGTGAAAACCTCTGACACATGCAGCTCCCGGAGACGGTCACAGCTTGTCT
GTAAGCGGATGCCGGGAGCAGACAAGCCCGTCAGGGCGCGTCAGCGGGTGTTGGCGGGTGTCGGGGCTGG
CTTAACTATGCGGCATCAGAGCAGATTGTACTGAGAGTGCACCATATGCGGTGTGAAATACCGCACAGAT
GCGTAAGGAGAAAATACCGCATCAGGCGCCATTCGCCATTCAGGCTGCGCAACTGTTGGGAAGGGCGATC
GGTGCGGGCCTCTTCGCTATTACGCCAGCTGGCGAAAGGGGGATGTGCTGCAAGGCGATTAAGTTGGGTA
ACGCCAGGGTTTTCCCAGTCACGACGTTGTAAAACGACGGCCAGTGAATTCGAGCTCGGTACCCGGGGGC
GCGCCTTGTAAAACGACGGCCAGTGAATTCTCGATCTAGAGAACCCCTTCATCGAGATAACTTCGTATAA
AGTCTCCTATACGAAGTTATATCGATGAACCCCTTCCTCGAGTTTACCACTCCCTATCAGTGATAGAGAA
AAGTGAAAGTCGAGTTTACCACTCCCTATCAGTGATAGAGAAAAGTGAAAGTCGAGTTTACCACTCCCTA
TCAGTGATAGAGAAAAGTGAAAGTCGAGTTTACCACTCCCTATCAGTGATAGAGAAAAGTGAAAGTCGAG
TTTACCACTCCCTATCAGTGATAGAGAAAAGTGAAAGTCGAGTTTACCACTCCCTATCAGTGATAGAGAA
AAGTGAAAGTCGAGTTTACCACTCCCTATCAGTGATAGAGAAAAGTGAAAGTCGAGCTCGGTACCCGGGT
CGAGGTAGGCGTGTACGGTGGGAGGCCTATATAAGCAGAGCTCGTTTAGTGAACCGTCAGATCGCCTGGA
GACGCCATCCACGCTGTTTTGACCTCCATAGAAGACACCGGGACCGATCCAGCCTCCGCGGCCCCGAATT
CGAGCTCGGTACCCGGGGATCCTCTAGTCAGCTGACGCGTGCTAGCGCGGCCGCATCGATAAGCTTGTCG
ACGATATCTCTAGAGCTGAGAACTTCAGGGTGAGTTTGGGGACCCTTGATTGTTCTTTCTTTTTCGCTAT
TGTAAAATTCATGTTATATGGAGGGGGCAAAGTTTTCAGGGTGTTGTTTAGAATGGGAAGATGTCCCTTG
TATCACCATGGACCCTCATGATAATTTTGTTTCTTTCACTTTCTACTCTGTTGACAACCATTGTCTCCTC
TTATTTTCTTTTCATTTTCTGTAACTTTTTCGTTAAACTTTAGCTTGCATTTGTAACGAATTTTTAAATT
CACTTTTGTTTATTTGTCAGATTGTAAGTACTTTCTCTAATCACTTTTTTTTCAAGGCAATCAGGGTATA
TTATATTGTACTTCAGCACAGTTTTAGAGAACAATTGTTATAATTAAATGATAAGGTAGAATATTTCTGC
ATATAAATTCTGGCTGGCGTGGAAATATTCTTATTGGTAGAAACAACTACATCCTGGTAATCATCCTGCC
TTTCTCTTTATGGTTACAATGATATACACTGTTTGAGATGAGGATAAAATACTCTGAGTCCAAACCGGGC
CCCTCTGCTAACCATGTTCATGCCTTCTTCTTTTTCCTACAGCTCCTGGGCAACGTGCTGGTTGTTGTGC
TGTCTCATCATTTTGGCAAAGAATTCACTCCTCAGGTGCAGGCTGCCTATCAGAAGGTGGTGGCTGGTGT
GGCCAATGCCCTGGCTCACAAATACCACTGAGATCTTTTTCCCTCTGCCAAAAATTATGGGGACATCATG
AAGCCCCTTGAGCATCTGACTTCTGGGTAATAAAGGAAATTTATTTTCATTGCAATAGTGTGTGGGAATT
TTTTGTGTCTCTCACTCGGAAGGACATATGGGAGGGCAAATCATTTAAAACATCAGAATGAGTATTTGGT
TTAGAGTTTGGCAACATATGCCATATGCTGGCTGCCATGAACAAAGGTGGCTATAAAGAGGTCATCAGTA
TATGAAACAGCCCCCTGCTGTCCATTCCTTATTCCATAGAAAAGCCTTGACTTGAGGTTAGATTTTTTTT
ATATTTTGTTTTGTGTTATTTTTTTCTTTAACATCCCTAAAATTTTCCTTACATGTTTTACTAGCCAGAT
TTTTCCTCCTCTCCTGACTACTCCCAGTCATAGCTGTCCCTCTTCTCTTATGAACTCGACTGCATTAATG
AATCGGCCAACGCGCGGGGAGAGGCGGTTTGCGTATTGGGCGCTCTTCCGCTACGTCACCACCCCCGGCT
CCATACCGACGATATGCGACCTGGCGCGCACGTTTGCCCGGGAGATGGGGGAGGCTAACTGAAGCTTCCC
GGGGGTACCGAATTCGTCGACAGATCCGGCCGGCCCCATAACTTCGTATAGCATACATTATACGAAGTTA
TCCCCTGCAGGCATGCAAGCTTGGCGTAATCATGGTCATAGCTGTTTCCTGTGTGAAATTGTTATCCGCT
CACAATTCCACACAACATACGAGCCGGAAGCATAAAGTGTAAAGCCTGGGGTGCCTAATGAGTGAGCTAA
CTCACATTAATTGCGTTGCGCTCACTGCCCGCTTTCCAGTCGGGAAACCTGTCGTGCCAGCTGCATTAAT
GAATCGGCCAACGCGCGGGGAGAGGCGGTTTGCGTATTGGGCGCTCTTCCGCTTCCTCGCTCACTGACTC
GCTGCGCTCGGTCGTTCGGCTGCGGCGAGCGGTATCAGCTCACTCAAAGGCGGTAATACGGTTATCCACA
GAATCAGGGGATAACGCAGGAAAGAACATGTGAGCAAAAGGCCAGCAAAAGGCCAGGAACCGTAAAAAGG
CCGCGTTGCTGGCGTTTTTCCATAGGCTCCGCCCCCCTGACGAGCATCACAAAAATCGACGCTCAAGTCA
GAGGTGGCGAAACCCGACAGGACTATAAAGATACCAGGCGTTTCCCCCTGGAAGCTCCCTCGTGCGCTCT
CCTGTTCCGACCCTGCCGCTTACCGGATACCTGTCCGCCTTTCTCCCTTCGGGAAGCGTGGCGCTTTCTC
ATAGCTCACGCTGTAGGTATCTCAGTTCGGTGTAGGTCGTTCGCTCCAAGCTGGGCTGTGTGCACGAACC
CCCCGTTCAGCCCGACCGCTGCGCCTTATCCGGTAACTATCGTCTTGAGTCCAACCCGGTAAGACACGAC
TTATCGCCACTGGCAGCAGCCACTGGTAACAGGATTAGCAGAGCGAGGTATGTAGGCGGTGCTACAGAGT
TCTTGAAGTGGTGGCCTAACTACGGCTACACTAGAAGGACAGTATTTGGTATCTGCGCTCTGCTGAAGCC
AGTTACCTTCGGAAAAAGAGTTGGTAGCTCTTGATCCGGCAAACAAACCACCGCTGGTAGCGGTGGTTTT
TTTGTTTGCAAGCAGCAGATTACGCGCAGAAAAAAAGGATCTCAAGAAGATCCTTTGATCTTTTCTACGG
GGTCTGACGCTCAGTGGAACGAAAACTCACGTTAAGGGATTTTGGTCATGAGATTATCAAAAAGGATCTT
CACCTAGATCCTTTTAAATTAAAAATGAAGTTTTAAATCAATCTAAAGTATATATGAGTAAACTTGGTCT
GACAGTTACCAATGCTTAATCAGTGAGGCACCTATCTCAGCGATCTGTCTATTTCGTTCATCCATAGTTG
CCTGACTCCCCGTCGTGTAGATAACTACGATACGGGAGGGCTTACCATCTGGCCCCAGTGCTGCAATGAT
ACCGCGAGACCCACGCTCACCGGCTCCAGATTTATCAGCAATAAACCAGCCAGCCGGAAGGGCCGAGCGC
AGAAGTGGTCCTGCAACTTTATCCGCCTCCATCCAGTCTATTAATTGTTGCCGGGAAGCTAGAGTAAGTA
GTTCGCCAGTTAATAGTTTGCGCAACGTTGTTGCCATTGCTACAGGCATCGTGGTGTCACGCTCGTCGTT
TGGTATGGCTTCATTCAGCTCCGGTTCCCAACGATCAAGGCGAGTTACATGATCCCCCATGTTGTGCAAA
AAAGCGGTTAGCTCCTTCGGTCCTCCGATCGTTGTCAGAAGTAAGTTGGCCGCAGTGTTATCACTCATGG
TTATGGCAGCACTGCATAATTCTCTTACTGTCATGCCATCCGTAAGATGCTTTTCTGTGACTGGTGAGTA
CTCAACCAAGTCATTCTGAGAATAGTGTATGCGGCGACCGAGTTGCTCTTGCCCGGCGTCAATACGGGAT
AATACCGCGCCACATAGCAGAACTTTAAAAGTGCTCATCATTGGAAAACGTTCTTCGGGGCGAAAACTCT
CAAGGATCTTACCGCTGTTGAGATCCAGTTCGATGTAACCCACTCGTGCACCCAACTGATCTTCAGCATC
TTTTACTTTCACCAGCGTTTCTGGGTGAGCAAAAACAGGAAGGCAAAATGCCGCAAAAAAGGGAATAAGG
GCGACACGGAAATGTTGAATACTCATACTCTTCCTTTTTCAATATTATTGAAGCATTTATCAGGGTTATT
GTCTCATGAGCGGATACATATTTGAATGTATTTAGAAAAATAAACAAATAGGGGTTCCGCGCACATTTCC
CCGAAAAGTGCCACCTGACGTCTAAGAAACCATTATTATCATGACATTAACCTATAAAAATAGGCGTATC
ACGAGGCCCTTTCGTC
Features (pLannotate 1.2.2; 23 found; start..end, strand, type, name):
    137..236     +  misc_feature   bom (fragment): basis of mobility region from pBR322
    242..399     -  CDS            lacZα (fragment): LacZα fragment of β-galactosidase; lacZ fragment
    426..448     -  CDS            lacZα (fragment): LacZα fragment of β-galactosidase; lacZ fragment
    477..510     -  protein_bind   lox2272: Cre-mediated recombination occurs in the 8-bp core sequence (GGATACTT). lox2272 sites are compatible with each other, but incompatible with loxP or loxN sites (Lee and Saito, 1988). Cre recombinase
    541..811     +  protein_bind   tetracycline response element: contains seven copies of the tetracycline operator tetO tetracycline repressor TetR
    822..839     +  misc_feature   MCS (fragment): pUC18/19 multiple cloning site
    844..882     +  promoter       minimal CMV promoter: human cytomegalovirus (CMV) immediate early promoter
    976..1007    +  misc_feature   MCS (fragment): pUC18/19 multiple cloning site
   1080..1652    +  intron         β-globin intron: intron from rabbit β-globin gene
   1656..1778    +  CDS            HBB: HBB_COLGU - Experimental evidence at transcript level: Swiss-Prot protein existence level 2. Involved in oxygen transport from the lung to the various peripheral tissues. From Colobus guereza (Mantled guereza) (Eastern black-and-white colobus monkey).
   1849..1904    +  polyA_signal   β-globin poly(A) signal: rabbit β-globin polyadenylation signal (Gil and Proudfoot, 1987)
   2230..2283    -  CDS            lacI (fragment): lac repressor; lacI; The lac repressor binds to the lac operator to inhibit transcription in E. coli. This inhibition can be relieved by adding lactose or isopropyl-β-D-thiogalactopyranoside (IPTG).
   2293..2372    +  CDS            ΔTK (fragment): truncated herpes simplex virus thymidine kinase (Salomon et al., 1995) confers sensitivity to nucleoside analogs such as acyclovir or ganciclovir
   2418..2451    +  protein_bind   loxP: Cre-mediated recombination occurs in the 8-bp core sequence (GCATACAT). Cre recombinase
   2454..2472    +  misc_feature   MCS (fragment): pUC18/19 multiple cloning site
   2509..2525    -  protein_bind   lac operator: The lac repressor binds to the lac operator to inhibit transcription in E. coli. This inhibition can be relieved by adding lactose or isopropyl-β-D-thiogalactopyranoside (IPTG). lac repressor encoded by lacI
   2533..2563    -  promoter       lac promoter: promoter for the E. coli lac operon
   2578..2599    -  protein_bind   CAP binding site: CAP binding activates transcription in the presence of cAMP. E. coli catabolite activator protein
   2612..2704    -  CDS            lacI (fragment): lac repressor; lacI; The lac repressor binds to the lac operator to inhibit transcription in E. coli. This inhibition can be relieved by adding lactose or isopropyl-β-D-thiogalactopyranoside (IPTG).
   2887..3475    -  rep_origin     ori: high-copy-number ColE1/pMB1/pBR322/pUC origin of replication
   3646..4506    -  CDS            AmpR: β-lactamase; bla; confers resistance to ampicillin, carbenicillin, and related antibiotics
   4507..4611    -  promoter       AmpR promoter: bla
   4706..35      +  CDS            rop (fragment) (across the origin): Rop protein, which maintains plasmids at low copy number; rop
