[The description below was written by a language model from this plasmid's Addgene catalogue record and pLannotate feature annotations shown in this document.]
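Description:
pL3-TRE-MCS-polyA-2L is a 4,706 bp empty-backbone plasmid for mammalian expression and Cre/lox work, designed as an exchange vector for recombinase-mediated cassette exchange (RMCE). It is propagated in E. coli as a high-copy plasmid through a ColE1/pUC-type origin and selected with ampicillin via the AmpR (β-lactamase) gene and its promoter. The record does not name a parental backbone. However, the lac promoter/operator, lacZα and lacI fragments, and the bom and rop remnants suggest a standard pUC/pBR322-derived cloning vector; these fragments appear to be leftovers rather than functional parts.

The payload is an inducible expression cassette, taken according to the record from pTRE2. It is flanked by two heterospecific lox sites: a lox2272 site on one side, annotated on the opposite strand, and a loxP site on the other. Because lox2272 and loxP recombine only with their own kind, Cre can swap the intervening cassette into a genomic locus already tagged with the same pair of sites, rather than simply excising it. Between the sites lies a tetracycline response element with seven tetO copies fused to a minimal CMV promoter, followed by a multiple cloning site. Downstream are a rabbit β-globin intron, a short β-globin coding remnant and the β-globin polyadenylation signal. A small truncated HSV thymidine kinase fragment is also annotated just before loxP, and it is too short to be functional.

No gene is inserted. Users clone a gene of interest into the MCS by restriction cloning, then use Cre to place it at a defined chromosomal site. Expression is then doxycycline-controlled in cells supplying a tetracycline-dependent transactivator, which this plasmid does not encode. No mammalian selection marker is annotated.
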