Addgene plasmid #11719: pL3-TRE-MCS-polyA-2L
Purpose: (Empty Backbone)
Depositing lab: Geoff Wahl. Depositing organization: Salk Institute for Biological Studies. Publication: Reproducible doxycycline-inducible transgene expression at specific loci generated by Cre-recombinase mediated cassette exchange. Wong ET, Kolman JL, Li YC, Mesner LD, Hillen W, Berens C, Wahl GM. Nucleic Acids Res. 2005 . 33(17):e147. 10.1093/nar/gni145 PubMed 16204450.
Backbone
  Vector backbone: None
  Backbone size (bp): 4706
  Vector type: Mammalian Expression, Cre/Lox
Growth in bacteria
  Bacterial resistance: Ampicillin, 100 μg/mL
  Growth temperature: 37°C
  Growth strain: DH5alpha
  Copy number: High Copy
Gene/Insert
  Gene/Insert name: None
  Cloning method: Restriction Enzyme
  Sequencing primers: 5′ See map
Resource information
  A portion of this plasmid was derived from a plasmid made by: TetO sites, MCS, and polyA was cloned from pTRE2 (BD Bioscience) into the backbone.
Terms and licenses: Academic/Nonprofit Terms; Industry Terms: Not Available to Industry
How to cite: pL3-TRE-MCS-polyA-2L was a gift from Geoff Wahl (Addgene plasmid # 11719 ; http://n2t.net/addgene:11719 ; RRID:Addgene_11719)
