>Addgene plasmid #11719 | pL3-TRE-MCS-polyA-2L | addgene partial sequence | sequence record 18424 | LNCX 5'-AGCTCGTTTAGTGAACCGTCAGATC-3'
TAGAAGACACCGGGACCGATCCAGCCTCCGCGGCCCCGAATTCGAGCTCGGTACCCGGGGATCCTCTAGT
CAGCTGACGCGTGCTAGCGCGGCCGCATCGATAAGCTTGTCGACGATATCTCTAGAGCTGAGAACTTCAG
GGTGAGTTTGGGGACCCTTGATTGTTCTTTCTTTTTCGCTATTGTAAAATTCATGTTATATGGAGGGGGC
AAAGTTTTCAGGGTGTTGTTTAGAATGGGAAGATGTCCCTTGTATCACCATGGACCCTCATGATAATTTT
GTTTCTTTCACTTTCTACTCTGTTGACAACCATTGTCTCCTCTTATTTTCTTTTCATTTTCTGTAACTTT
TTCGTTAAACTTTAGCTTGCATTTGTAACGAATTTTTAAATTCACTTTTGTTTATTTGTCAGATTGTAAG
TACTTTCTCTAATCACTTTTTTTTCAAGGCAATCAGGGTATATTATATTGTACTTCAGCACAGTTTTAGA
GAACAATTGTTATAATTAAATGATAAGGTAGAATATTTCTGCATATAAATTCTGGCTGGCGTGGAAATAT
TCTTATTGGTAGAAACAACTACACCCTGGTCATCATCCTGCCTTTCTCTTTATGGTTACAATGATATACA
CTGTTTGAGATGAGGATAAAATACTCTGAGTCCAAACCGGGCCCCTCTGCTAACCATGTTCATGCCTTCT
TCTCTTTCCTACAGCTCCTGGGCAACGTGCTGGTTGTTGTGCTGTCTCATCATTTTGGCAAAGAATTCAC
TCCTCAGGTGCAGGCTGCCTA
